>Addgene plasmid #116870 | pAAV-CAG-H2B tdTomato | addgene full sequence | sequence record 489853 | Addgene Long Read Sequencing Result
TCAGAGCGGCGCGCTCCGAAAGTTTCCTTTTATGGCGAGGCGGCGGCGGCGGCGGCCCTATAAAAAGCGA
AGCGCGCGGCGGGCGGGAGTCGCTGCGCGCTGCCTTCGCCCCGTGCCCCGCTCCGCCGCCGCCTCGCGCC
GCCCGCCCCGGCTCTGACTGACCGCGTTACTCCCACAGGTGAGCGGGCGGGACGGCCCTTCTCCTCCGGG
CTGTAATTAGCGCTTGGTTTAATGACGGCTTGTTTCTTTTCTGTGGCTGCGTGAAAGCCTTGAGGGGCTC
CGGGAGGGCCCTTTGTGCGGGGGGAGCGGCTCGGGGCTGTCCGCGGGGGGACGGCTGCCTTCGGGGGGGA
CGGGGCAGGGCGGGGTTCGGCTTCTGGCGTGTGACCGGCGGCTCTAGAGCCTCTGCTAACCATGTTCATG
CCTTCTTCTTTTTCCTACAGCTCCTGGGCAACGTGCTGGTTATTGTGCTGTCTCATCATTTTGGCAAAGA
ATTGGATCCGAATTCACTAGTCTCGAGGATATCGCCACCATGCCAGAGCCAGCGAAGTCTGCTCCCGCCC
CGAAAAAGGGCTCCAAGAAGGCGGTGACTAAGGCGCAGAAGAAAGGCGGCAAGAAGCGCAAGCGCAGCCG
CAAGGAGAGCTATTCCATCTATGTGTACAAGGTTCTGAAGCAGGTCCACCCTGACACCGGCATTTCGTCC
AAGGCCATGGGCATCATGAATTCGTTTGTGAACGACATTTTCGAGCGCATCGCAGGTGAGGCTTCCCGCC
TGGCGCATTACAACAAGCGCTCGACCATCACCTCCAGGGAGATCCAGACGGCCGTGCGCCTGCTGCTGCC
TGGGGAGTTGGCCAAGCACGCCGTGTCCGAGGGTACTAAGGCCATCACCAAGTACACCAGCGCTAAGGAT
CCACCGGTCGCCACCATGGTGAGCAAGGGCGAGGAGGTCATCAAAGAGTTCATGCGCTTCAAGGTGCGCA
TGGAGGGCTCCATGAACGGCCACGAGTTCGAGATCGAGGGCGAGGGCGAGGGCCGCCCCTACGAGGGCAC
CCAGACCGCCAAGCTGAAGGTGACCAAGGGCGGCCCCCTGCCCTTCGCCTGGGACATCCTGTCCCCCCAG
TTCATGTACGGCTCCAAGGCGTACGTGAAGCACCCCGCCGACATCCCCGATTACAAGAAGCTGTCCTTCC
CCGAGGGCTTCAAGTGGGAGCGCGTGATGAACTTCGAGGACGGCGGTCTGGTGACCGTGACCCAGGACTC
CTCCCTGCAGGACGGCACGCTGATCTACAAGGTGAAGATGCGCGGCACCAACTTCCCCCCCGACGGCCCC
GTAATGCAGAAGAAGACCATGGGCTGGGAGGCCTCCACCGAGCGCCTGTACCCCCGCGACGGCGTGCTGA
AGGGCGAGATCCACCAGGCCCTGAAGCTGAAGGACGGCGGCCACTACCTGGTGGAGTTCAAGACCATCTA
CATGGCCAAGAAGCCCGTGCAACTGCCCGGCTACTACTACGTGGACACCAAGCTGGACATCACCTCCCAC
AACGAGGACTACACCATCGTGGAACAGTACGAGCGCTCCGAGGGCCGCCACCACCTGTTCCTGGGGCATG
GCACCGGCAGCACCGGCAGCGGCAGCTCCGGCACCGCCTCCTCCGAGGACAACAACATGGCCGTCATCAA
AGAGTTCATGCGCTTCAAGGTGCGCATGGAGGGCTCCATGAACGGCCACGAGTTCGAGATCGAGGGCGAG
GGCGAGGGCCGCCCCTACGAGGGCACCCAGACCGCCAAGCTGAAGGTGACCAAGGGCGGCCCCCTGCCCT
TCGCCTGGGACATCCTGTCCCCCCAGTTCATGTACGGCTCCAAGGCGTACGTGAAGCACCCCGCCGACAT
CCCCGATTACAAGAAGCTGTCCTTCCCCGAGGGCTTCAAGTGGGAGCGCGTGATGAACTTCGAGGACGGC
GGTCTGGTGACCGTGACCCAGGACTCCTCCCTGCAGGACGGCACGCTGATCTACAAGGTGAAGATGCGCG
GCACCAACTTCCCCCCCGACGGCCCCGTAATGCAGAAGAAGACCATGGGCTGGGAGGCCTCCACCGAGCG
CCTGTACCCCCGCGACGGCGTGCTGAAGGGCGAGATCCACCAGGCCCTGAAGCTGAAGGACGGCGGCCAC
TACCTGGTGGAGTTCAAGACCATCTACATGGCCAAGAAGCCCGTGCAACTGCCCGGCTACTACTACGTGG
ACACCAAGCTGGACATCACCTCCCACAACGAGGACTACACCATCGTGGAACAGTACGAGCGCTCCGAGGG
CCGCCACCACCTGTTCCTGTACGGCATGGACGAGCTGTACAAGTAATAAAAGCTTATCGATAATCAACCT
CTGGATTACAAAATTTGTGAAAGATTGACTGGTATTCTTAACTATGTTGCTCCTTTTACGCTATGTGGAT
ACGCTGCTTTAATGCCTTTGTATCATGCTATTGCTTCCCGTATGGCTTTCATTTTCTCCTCCTTGTATAA
ATCCTGGTTGCTGTCTCTTTATGAGGAGTTGTGGCCCGTTGTCAGGCAACGTGGCGTGGTGTGCACTGTG
TTTGCTGACGCAACCCCCACTGGTTGGGGCATTGCCACCACCTGTCAGCTCCTTTCCGGGACTTTCGCTT
TCCCCCTCCCTATTGCCACGGCGGAACTCATCGCCGCCTGCCTTGCCCGCTGCTGGACAGGGGCTCGGCT
GTTGGGCACTGACAATTCCGTGGTGTTGTCGGGGAAATCATCGTCCTTTCCTTGGCTGCTCGCCTGTGTT
GCCACCTGGATTCTGCGCGGGACGTCCTTCTGCTACGTCCCTTCGGCCCTCAATCCAGCGGACCTTCCTT
CCCGCGGCCTGCTGCCGGCTCTGCGGCCTCTTCCGCGTCTTCGCCTTCGCCCTCAGACGAGTCGGATCTC
CCTTTGGGCCGCCTCCCCGCATCGATACCGTCGACCCGGGCGGCCGCTTCGAGCAGACATGATAAGATAC
ATTGATGAGTTTGGACAAACCACAACTAGAATGCAGTGAAAAAAATGCTTTATTTGTGAAATTTGTGATG
CTATTGCTTTATTTGTAACCATTATAAGCTGCAATAAACAAGTTAACAACAACAATTGCATTCATTTTAT
GTTTCAGGTTCAGGGGGAGATGTGGGAGGTTTTTTAAAGCAAGTAAAACCTCTACAAATGTGGTAAAATC
GATAAGGATCTTCCTAGAGCATGGCTACGTAGATAAGTAGCATGGCGGGTTAATCATTAACTACAAGGAA
CCCCTAGTGATGGAGTTGGCCACTCCCTCTCTGCGCGCTCGCTCGCTCACTGAGGCCGGGCGACCAAAGG
TCGCCCGACGCCCGGGCTTTGCCCGGGCGGCCTCAGTGAGCGAGCGAGCGCGCAGCTGCATTAATGAATC
GGCCAACGCGCGGGGAGAGGCGGTTTGCGTATTGGGCGCTCTTCCGCTTCCTCGCTCACTGACTCGCTGC
GCTCGGTCGTTCGGCTGCGGCGAGCGGTATCAGCTCACTCAAAGGCGGTAATACGGTTATCCACAGAATC
AGGGGATAACGCAGGAAAGAACATGTGAGCAAAAGGCCAGCAAAAGGCCAGGAACCGTAAAAAGGCCGCG
TTGCTGGCGTTTTTCCATAGGCTCCGCCCCCCTGACGAGCATCACAAAAATCGACGCTCAAGTCAGAGGT
GGCGAAACCCGACAGGACTATAAAGATACCAGGCGTTTCCCCCTGGAAGCTCCCTCGTGCGCTCTCCTGT
TCCGACTCTGCCGCTTACCGGATACCTGTCCGCCTTTCTCCCTTCGGGAAGCGTGGCGCTTTCTCATAGC
TCACGCTGTAGGTATCTCAGTTCGGTGTAGGTCGTTCGCTCCAAGCTGGGCTGTGTGCACGAACCCCCCG
TTCAGCCCGACCGCTGCGCCTTATCCGGTAACTATCGTCTTGAGTCCAACCCGGTAAGACACGACTTATC
GCCACTGGCAGCAGCCACTGGTAACAGGATTAGCAGAGCGAGGTATGTAGGCGGTGCTACAGAGTTCTTG
AAGTGGTGGCCTAACTACGGCTACACTAGAAGAACAGTATTTGGTATCTGCGCTCTGCTGAAGCCAGTTA
CCTTCGGAAAAAGAGTTGGTAGCTCTTGATCCGGCAAACAAACCACCGCTGGTAGCGGTGGTTTTTTTGT
TTGCAAGCAGCAGATTACGCGCAGAAAAAAAGGATCTCAAGAAGATCCTTTGATCTTTTCTACGGGGTCT
GACGCTCAGTGGAACGAAAACTCACGTTAAGGGATTTTGGTCATGAGATTATCAAAAAGGATCTTCACCT
AGATCCTTTTAAATTAAAAATGAAGTTTTAAATCAATCTAAAGTATATATGAGTAAACTTGGTCTGACAG
TTACCAATGCTTAATCAGTGAGGCACCTATCTCAGCGATCTGTCTATTTCGTTCATCCATAGTTGCCTGA
CTCCCCGTCGTGTAGATAACTACGATACGGGAGGGCTTACCATCTGGCCCCAGTGCTGCAATGATACCGC
GAGACCCACGCTCACCGGCTCCAGATTTATCAGCAATAAACCAGCCAGCCGGAAGGGCCGAGCGCAGAAG
TGGTCCTGCAACTTTATCCGCCTCCATCCAGTCTATTAATTGTTGCCGGGAAGCTAGAGTAAGTAGTTCG
CCAGTTAATAGTTTGCGCAACGTTGTTGCCATTGCTACAGGCATCGTGGTGTCACGCTCGTCGTTTGGTA
TGGCTTCATTCAGCTCCGGTTCCCAACGATCAAGGCGAGTTACATGATCCCCCATGTTGTGCAAAAAAGC
GGTTAGCTCCTTCGGTCCTCCGATCGTTGTCAGAAGTAAGTTGGCCGCAGTGTTATCACTCATGGTTATG
GCAGCACTGCATAATTCTCTTACTGTCATGCCATCCGTAAGATGCTTTTCTGTGACTGGTGAGTACTCAA
CCAAGTCATTCTGAGAATAGTGTATGCGGCGACCGAGTTGCTCTTGCCCGGCGTCAATACGGGATAATAC
CGCGCCACATAGCAGAACTTTAAAAGTGCTCATCATTGGAAAACGTTCTTCGGGGCGAAAACTCTCAAGG
ATCTTACCGCTGTTGAGATCCAGTTCGATGTAACCCACTCGTGCACCCAACTGATCTTCAGCATCTTTTA
CTTTCACCAGCGTTTCTGGGTGAGCAAAAACAGGAAGGCAAAATGCCGCAAAAAAGGGAATAAGGGCGAC
ACGGAAATGTTGAATACTCATACTCTTCCTTTTTCAATATTATTGAAGCATTTATCAGGGTTATTGTCTC
ATGAGCGGATACATATTTGAATGTATTTAGAAAAATAAACAAATAGGGGTTCCGCGCACATTTCCCCGAA
AAGTGCCACCTAAATTGTAAGCGTTAATATTTTGTTAAAATTCGCGTTAAATTTTTGTTAAATCAGCTCA
TTTTTTAACCAATAGGCCGAAATCGGCAAAATCCCTTATAAATCAAAAGAATAGACCGAGATAGGGT
[37 nt withheld, positions 5528-5564]
AAAGAACGTGGACTCCAACGTCAAAGG
[49 nt withheld, positions 5592-5640]
T
[91 nt withheld, positions 5642-5732]
G
[124 nt withheld, positions 5734-5857]
CCCATTCGCCATTCAGGCTGCGCAACTGTTGGGAAGGGCGATCGGTGCGGGCCTCTTCGCTATTACGCCA
GCTGCGCGCTCGCTCGCTCACTGAGGCCGCCCGGGCAAAGCCCGGGCGTCGGGCGACCTTTGGTCGCCCG
GCCTCAGTGAGCGAGCGAGCGCGCAGAGAGGGAGTGGCCAACTCCATCACTAGGGGTTCCTTGTAGTTAA
TGATTAACCCGCCATGCTACTTATCTACGTAGCCATGCTCTAGGAAGAGTACCATTGACGTCAATAATGA
CGTATGTTCCCATAGTAACGCCAATAGGGACTTTCCATTGACGTCAATGGGTGGAGTATTTACGGTAAAC
TGCCCACTTGGCAGTACATCAAGTGTATCATATGCCAAGTACGCCCCCTATTGACGTCAATGACGGTAAA
TGGCCCGCCTGGCATTATGCCCAGTACATGACCTTATGGGACTTTCCTACTTGGCAGTACATCTACGTAT
TAGTCATCGCTATTACCATGGTCGAGGTGAGCCCCACGTTCTGCTTCACTCTCCCCATCTCCCCCCCCTC
CCCACCCCCAATTTTGTATTTATTTATTTTTTAATTATTTTGTGCAGCGATGGGGGCGGGGGGGGGGGGG
GGGCGCGCGCCAGGCGGGGCGGGGCGGGGCGAGGGGCGGGGCGGGGCGAGGCGGAGAGGTGCGGCGGCAG
CCAA
Features (pLannotate 1.2.2; 17 found; start..end, strand, type, name):
     86..221     +  intron         hybrid intron (fragment): hybrid between chicken β-actin (CBA) and minute virus of mice (MMV) introns (Gray et al., 2011)
    310..440     +  intron         chimeric intron (fragment): chimera between introns from chicken β-actin and rabbit β-globin
    530..907     +  CDS            H2B: human histone H2B; HIST1H2BJ
    926..2353    +  CDS            tdTomato: tdTomato is a basic (constitutively fluorescent) orange fluorescent protein published in 2004, derived from Discosoma sp.. It is reported to be a somewhat slowly-maturing tandem dimer with low acid sensitivity.
   2372..2960    +  misc_feature   WPRE: woodchuck hepatitis virus posttranscriptional regulatory element
   3003..3124    -  polyA_signal   SV40 poly(A) signal: SV40 polyadenylation signal
   3147..3215    -  CDS            large T antigen (fragment): large T antigen from SV40 (simian virus 40)
   3286..3419    +  repeat_region  AAV2 ITR: inverted terminal repeat of adeno-associated virus serotype 2 inverted
   3413..3469    -  CDS            lacI (fragment): lac repressor; lacI; The lac repressor binds to the lac operator to inhibit transcription in E. coli. This inhibition can be relieved by adding lactose or isopropyl-β-D-thiogalactopyranoside (IPTG).
   3652..4240    -  rep_origin     ori: high-copy-number ColE1/pMB1/pBR322/pUC origin of replication
   4411..5271    -  CDS            AmpR: β-lactamase; bla; confers resistance to ampicillin, carbenicillin, and related antibiotics
   5272..5376    -  promoter       AmpR promoter: bla
   5429..5857    -  rep_origin     f1 ori (sequence partly withheld): f1 bacteriophage origin of replication; arrow indicates direction of (+) strand synthesis
   5862..5931    -  CDS            lacZα (fragment): LacZα fragment of β-galactosidase; lacZ fragment
   5926..6058    -  repeat_region  AAV2 ITR (fragment): inverted terminal repeat of adeno-associated virus serotype 2 inverted
   6119..6367    +  enhancer       CMV enhancer (fragment): human cytomegalovirus immediate early enhancer
   6369..85      +  promoter       chicken β-actin promoter (across the origin): No description available
