>Addgene plasmid #116870 | pAAV-CAG-H2B tdTomato Sequencing Result | analyzer sequence | sequence record 228539
TCAGAGCGGCGCGCTCCGAAAGTTTCCTTTTATGGCGAGGCGGCGGCGGCGGCGGCCCTATAAAAAGCGA
AGCGCGCGGCGGGCGGGAGTCGCTGCGCGCTGCCTTCGCCCCGTGCCCCGCTCCGCCGCCGCCTCGCGCC
GCCCGCCCCGGCTCTGACTGACCGCGTTACTCCCACAGGTGAGCGGGCGGGACGGCCCTTCTCCTCCGGG
CTGTAATTAGCGCTTGGTTTAATGACGGCTTGTTTCTTTTCTGTGGCTGCGTGAAAGCCTTGAGGGGCTC
CGGGAGGGCCCTTTGTGCGGGGGGAGCGGCTCGGGGCTGTCCGCGGGGGGACGGCTGCCTTCGGGGGGGA
CGGGGCAGGGCGGGGTTCGGCTTCTGGCGTGTGACCGGCGGCTCTAGAGCCTCTGCTAACCATGTTCATG
CCTTCTTCTTTTTCCTACAGCTCCTGGGCAACGTGCTGGTTATTGTGCTGTCTCATCATTTTGGCAAAGA
ATTGGATCCGAATTCACTAGTCTCGAGGATATCGCCACCATGCCAGAGCCAGCGAAGTCTGCTCCCGCCC
CGAAAAAGGGCTCCAAGAAGGCGGTGACTAAGGCGCAGAAGAAAGGCGGCAAGAAGCGCAAGCGCAGCCG
CAAGGAGAGCTATTCCATCTATGTGTACAAGGTTCTGAAGCAGGTCCACCCTGACACCGGCATTTCGTCC
AAGGCCATGGGCATCATGAATTCGTTTGTGAACGACATTTTCGAGCGCATCGCAGGTGAGGCTTCCCGCC
TGGCGCATTACAACAAGCGCTCGACCATCACCTCCAGGGAGATCCAGACGGCCGTGCGCCTGCTGCTGCC
TGGGGAGTTGGCCAAGCACGCCGTGTCCGAGGGTACTAAGGCCATCACCAAGTACACCAGCGCTAAGGAT
CCACCGGTCGCCACCATGGTGAGCAAGGGCGAGGAGGTCATCAAAGAGTTCATGCGCTTCAAGGTGCGCA
TGGAGGGCTCCATGAACGGCCACGAGTTCGAGATCGAGGGCGAGGGCGAGGGCCGCCCCTACGAGGGCAC
CCAGACCGCCAAGCTGAAGGTGACCAAGGGCGGCCCCCTGCCCTTCGCCTGGGACATCCTGTCCCCCCAG
TTCATGTACGGCTCCAAGGCGTACGTGAAGCCCCCCGCCGACATCCCCGATTACAAGAAGCTGTCCTTCC
CCGAGGGCTTCAAGTGGGAGCGCGTGATGAACTTCGAGGACGGCGGTCTGGTGACCGTGACCCAGGACTC
CTCCCTGCAGGACGGCACGCTGATCTACAAGGTGAAGATGCGCGGCACCAACTTCCCCCCCGACGGCCCC
GTAATGCAGAAGAAGACCATGGGCTGGGAGGCCTCCACCGAGCGCCTGTACCCCCGCGACGGCGTGCTGA
AGGGCGAGATCCACCAGGCCCTGAAGCTGAAGGACGGCGGCCACTACCTGGTGGAGTTCAAGACCATCTA
CATGGCCAAGAAGCCCGTGCAACTGCCCGGCTACTACTACGTGGACACCAAGCTGGACATCACCTCCCAC
AACGAGGACTACACCATCGTGGAACAGTACGAGCGCTCCGAGGGCCGCCACCACCTGTTCCTGGGGCATG
GCACCGGCAGCACCGGCAGCGGCAGCTCCGGCACCGCCTCCTCCGAGGACAACAACATGGCCGTCATCAA
AGAGTTCATGCGCTTCAAGGTGCGCATGGAGGGCTCCATGAACGGCCACGAGTTCGAGATCGAGGGCGAG
GGCGAGGGCCGCCCCTACGAGGGCACCCAGACCGCCAAGCTGAAGGTGACCAAGGGCGGCCCCCTGCCCT
TCGCCTGGGACATCCTGTCCCCCCAGTTCATGTACGGCTCCAAGGCGTACGTGAAGCACCCCGCCGACAT
CCCCGATTACAAGAAGCTGTCCTTCCCCGAGGGCTTCAAGTGGGAGCGCGTGATGAACTTCGAGGACGGC
GGTCTGGTGACCGTGACCCAGGACTCCTCCCTGCAGGACGGCACGCTGATCTACAAGGTGAAGATGCGCG
GCACCAACTTCCCCCCCGACGGCCCCGTAATGCAGAAGAAGACCATGGGCTGGGAGGCCTCCACCGAGCG
CCTGTACCCCCGCGACGGCGTGCTGAAGGGCGAGATCCACCAGGCCCTGAAGCTGAAGGACGGCGGCCAC
TACCTGGTGGAGTTCAAGACCATCTACATGGCCAAGAAGCCCGTGCAACTGCCCGGCTACTACTACGTGG
ACACCAAGCTGGACATCACCTCCCACAACGAGGACTACACCATCGTGGAACAGTACGAGCGCTCCGAGGG
CCGCCACCACCTGTTCCTGTACGGCATGGACGAGCTGTACAAGTAATAAAAGCTTATCGATAATCAACCT
CTGGATTACAAAATTTGTGAAAGATTGACTGGTATTCTTAACTATGTTGCTCCTTTTACGCTATGTGGAT
ACGCTGCTTTAATGCCTTTGTATCATGCTATTGCTTCCCGTATGGCTTTCATTTTCTCCTCCTTGTATAA
ATCCTGGTTGCTGTCTCTTTATGAGGAGTTGTGGCCCGTTGTCAGGCAACGTGGCGTGGTGTGCACTGTG
TTTGCTGACGCAACCCCCACTGGTTGGGGCATTGCCACCACCTGTCAGCTCCTTTCCGGGACTTTCGCTT
TCCCCCTCCCTATTGCCACGGCGGAACTCATCGCCGCCTGCCTTGCCCGCTGCTGGACAGGGGCTCGGCT
GTTGGGCACTGACAATTCCGTGGTGTTGTCGGGGAAATCATCGTCCTTTCCTTGGCTGCTCGCCTGTGTT
GCCACCTGGATTCTGCGCGGGACGTCCTTCTGCTACGTCCCTTCGGCCCTCAATCCAGCGGACCTTCCTT
CCCGCGGCCTGCTGCCGGCTCTGCGGCCTCTTCCGCGTCTTCGCCTTCGCCCTCAGACGAGTCGGATCTC
CCTTTGGGCCGCCTCCCCGCATCGATACCGTCGACCCGGGCGGCCGCTTCGAGCAGACATGATAAGATAC
ATTGATGAGTTTGGACAAACCACAACTAGAATGCAGTGAAAAAAATGCTTTATTTGTGAAATTTGTGATG
CTATTGCTTTATTTGTAACCATTATAAGCTGCAATAAACAAGTTAACAACAACAATTGCATTCATTTTAT
GTTTCAGGTTCAGGGGGAGATGTGGGAGGTTTTTTAAAGCAAGTAAAACCTCTACAAATGTGGTAAAATC
GATAAGGATCTTCCTAGAGCATGGCTACGTAGATAAGTAGCATGGCGGGTTAATCATTAACTACAAGGAA
CCCCTAGTGATGGAGTTGGCCACTCCCTCTCTGCGCGCTCGCTCGCTCACTGAGGCCGGGCGACCAAAGG
TCGCCCGACGCCCGGGCTTTGCCCGGGCGGCCTCAGTGAGCGAGCGAGCGCGCAGCTGCATTAATGAATC
GGCCAACGCGCGGGGAGAGGCGGTTTGCGTATTGGGCGCTCTTCCGCTTCCTCGCTCACTGACTCGCTGC
GCTCGGTCGTTCGGCTGCGGCGAGCGGTATCAGCTCACTCAAAGGCGGTAATACGGTTATCCACAGAATC
AGGGGATAACGCAGGAAAGAACATGTGAGCAAAAGGCCAGCAAAAGGCCAGGAACCGTAAAAAGGCCGCG
TTGCTGGCGTTTTTCCATAGGCTCCGCCCCCCTGACGAGCATCACAAAAATCGACGCTCAAGTCAGAGGT
GGCGAAACCCGACAGGACTATAAAGATACCAGGCGTTTCCCCCTGGAAGCTCCCTCGTGCGCTCTCCTGT
TCCGACCCTGCCGCTTACCGGATACCTGTCCGCCTTTCTCCCTTCGGGAAGCGTGGCGCTTTCTCATAGC
TCACGCTGTAGGTATCTCAGTTCGGTGTAGGTCGTTCGCTCCAAGCTGGGCTGTGTGCACGAACCCCCCG
TTCAGCCCGACCGCTGCGCCTTATCCGGTAACTATCGTCTTGAGTCCAACCCGGTAAGACACGACTTATC
GCCACTGGCAGCAGCCACTGGTAACAGGATTAGCAGAGCGAGGTATGTAGGCGGTGCTACAGAGTTCTTG
AAGTGGTGGCCTAACTACGGCTACACTAGAAGAACAGTATTTGGTATCTGCGCTCTGCTGAAGCCAGTTA
CCTTCGGAAAAAGAGTTGGTAGCTCTTGATCCGGCAAACAAACCACCGCTGGTAGCGGTGGTTTTTTTGT
TTGCAAGCAGCAGATTACGCGCAGAAAAAAAGGATCTCAAGAAGATCCTTTGATCTTTTCTACGGGGTCT
GACGCTCAGTGGAACGAAAACTCACGTTAAGGGATTTTGGTCATGAGATTATCAAAAAGGATCTTCACCT
AGATCCTTTTAAATTAAAAATGAAGTTTTAAATCAATCTAAAGTATATATGAGTAAACTTGGTCTGACAG
TTACCAATGCTTAATCAGTGAGGCACCTATCTCAGCGATCTGTCTATTTCGTTCATCCATAGTTGCCTGA
CTCCCCGTCGTGTAGATAACTACGATACGGGAGGGCTTACCATCTGGCCCCAGTGCTGCAATGATACCGC
GAGACCCACGCTCACCGGCTCCAGATTTATCAGCAATAAACCAGCCAGCCGGAAGGGCCGAGCGCAGAAG
TGGTCCTGCAACTTTATCCGCCTCCATCCAGTCTATTAATTGTTGCCGGGAAGCTAGAGTAAGTAGTTCG
CCAGTTAATAGTTTGCGCAACGTTGTTGCCATTGCTACAGGCATCGTGGTGTCACGCTCGTCGTTTGGTA
TGGCTTCATTCAGCTCCGGTTCCCAACGATCAAGGCGAGTTACATGATCCCCCATGTTGTGCAAAAAAGC
GGTTAGCTCCTTCGGTCCTCCGATCGTTGTCAGAAGTAAGTTGGCCGCAGTGTTATCACTCATGGTTATG
GCAGCACTGCATAATTCTCTTACTGTCATGCCATCCGTAAGATGCTTTTCTGTGACTGGTGAGTACTCAA
CCAAGTCATTCTGAGAATAGTGTATGCGGCGACCGAGTTGCTCTTGCCCGGCGTCAATACGGGATAATAC
CGCGCCACATAGCAGAACTTTAAAAGTGCTCATCATTGGAAAACGTTCTTCGGGGCGAAAACTCTCAAGG
ATCTTACCGCTGTTGAGATCCAGTTCGATGTAACCCACTCGTGCACCCAACTGATCTTCAGCATCTTTTA
CTTTCACCAGCGTTTCTGGGTGAGCAAAAACAGGAAGGCAAAATGCCGCAAAAAAGGGAATAAGGGCGAC
ACGGAAATGTTGAATACTCATACTCTTCCTTTTTCAATATTATTGAAGCATTTATCAGGGTTATTGTCTC
ATGAGCGGATACATATTTGAATGTATTTAGAAAAATAAACAAATAGGGGTTCCGCGCACATTTCCCCGAA
AAGTGCCACCTAAATTGTAAGCGTTAATATTTTGTTAAAATTCGCGTTAAATTTTTGTTAAATCAGCTCA
TTTTTTAACCAATAGGCCGAAATCGGCAAAATCCCTTATAAATCAAAAGAATAGACCGAGATAGGGT
[37 nt withheld, positions 5528-5564]
AAAGAACGTGGACTCCAACGTCAAAGG
[49 nt withheld, positions 5592-5640]
T
[91 nt withheld, positions 5642-5732]
G
[124 nt withheld, positions 5734-5857]
CCCATTCGCCATTCAGGCTGCGCAACTGTTGGGAAGGGCGATCGGTGCGGGCCTCTTCGCTATTACGCCA
GCTGCGCGCTCGCTCGCTCACTGAGGCCGCCCGGGCAAAGCCCGGGCGTCGGGCGACCTTTGGTCGCCCG
GCCTCAGTGAGCGAGCGAGCGCGCAGAGAGGGAGTGGCCAACTCCATCACTAGGGGTTCCTTGTAGTTAA
TGATTAACCCGCCATGCTACTTATCTACGTAGCCATGCTCTAGGAAGAGTACCATTGACGTCAATAATGA
CGTATGTTCCCATAGTAACGCCAATAGGGACTTTCCATTGACGTCAATGGGTGGAGTATTTACGGTAAAC
TGCCCACTTGGCAGTACATCAAGTGTATCATATGCCAAGTACGCCCCCTATTGACGTCAATGACGGTAAA
TGGCCCGCCTGGCATTATGCCCAGTACATGACCTTATGGGACTTTCCTACTTGGCAGTACATCTACGTAT
TAGTCATCGCTATTACCATGGTCGAGGTGAGCCCCACGTTCTGCTTCACTCTCCCCATCTCCCCCCCCTC
CCCACCCCCAATTTTGTATTTATTTATTTTTTAATTATTTTGTGCAGCGATGGGGGCGGGGGGGGGGGGG
GGGGCGCGCGCCAGGCGGGGCGGGGCGGGGCGAGGGGCGGGGCGGGGCGAGGCGGAGAGGTGCGGCGGCA
GCCAA
Features (pLannotate 1.2.2; 17 found; start..end, strand, type, name):
     86..221     +  intron         hybrid intron (fragment): hybrid between chicken β-actin (CBA) and minute virus of mice (MMV) introns (Gray et al., 2011)
    310..440     +  intron         chimeric intron (fragment): chimera between introns from chicken β-actin and rabbit β-globin
    530..907     +  CDS            H2B: human histone H2B; HIST1H2BJ
    926..2355    +  CDS            tdTomato (fragment): tandem dimeric (pseudo-monomeric) derivative of DsRed (Shaner et al., 2004) mammalian codon-optimized
   2372..2960    +  misc_feature   WPRE: woodchuck hepatitis virus posttranscriptional regulatory element
   3003..3124    -  polyA_signal   SV40 poly(A) signal: SV40 polyadenylation signal
   3147..3215    -  CDS            large T antigen (fragment): large T antigen from SV40 (simian virus 40)
   3286..3419    +  repeat_region  AAV2 ITR: inverted terminal repeat of adeno-associated virus serotype 2 inverted
   3413..3469    -  CDS            lacI (fragment): lac repressor; lacI; The lac repressor binds to the lac operator to inhibit transcription in E. coli. This inhibition can be relieved by adding lactose or isopropyl-β-D-thiogalactopyranoside (IPTG).
   3652..4240    -  rep_origin     ori: high-copy-number ColE1/pMB1/pBR322/pUC origin of replication
   4411..5271    -  CDS            AmpR: β-lactamase; bla; confers resistance to ampicillin, carbenicillin, and related antibiotics
   5272..5376    -  promoter       AmpR promoter: bla
   5429..5857    -  rep_origin     f1 ori (sequence partly withheld): f1 bacteriophage origin of replication; arrow indicates direction of (+) strand synthesis
   5862..5931    -  CDS            lacZα (fragment): LacZα fragment of β-galactosidase; lacZ fragment
   5926..6058    -  repeat_region  AAV2 ITR (fragment): inverted terminal repeat of adeno-associated virus serotype 2 inverted
   6119..6367    +  enhancer       CMV enhancer (fragment): human cytomegalovirus immediate early enhancer
   6369..85      +  promoter       chicken β-actin promoter (across the origin): No description available
