[The description below was written by a language model from this plasmid's Addgene catalogue record and pLannotate feature annotations shown in this document.]
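Description:
pAAV-CAG-H2B tdTomato is an adeno-associated virus transfer plasmid of about 6.6 kb, built on a pAAV backbone, that expresses a nuclear-localized red-orange fluorescent marker. The expression cassette lies between two AAV2 inverted terminal repeats, the cis elements needed for replication and packaging of the intervening DNA into AAV particles when rep, cap and helper functions are supplied separately. Outside the ITRs, the plasmid carries a high-copy ColE1/pUC-type origin for propagation in E. coli, an ampicillin resistance gene (β-lactamase) with its own promoter, and an f1 phage origin. Short lacZα, lacI and SV40 large T antigen fragments are annotated, apparently as backbone remnants rather than functional parts. The record names a recombination-deficient bacterial host, which is common practice for keeping the repeat-rich ITRs intact.

Expression is driven by the CAG promoter, annotated here as a CMV immediate-early enhancer fragment, the chicken β-actin promoter and chimeric β-actin/β-globin intron sequence. This arrangement gives strong, broadly active transcription in mammalian cells. The open reading frame places human histone H2B (HIST1H2BJ) upstream of tdTomato, a tandem-dimer DsRed derivative, with only a short gap between them, consistent with a fusion. Because H2B is incorporated into chromatin, the fluorescence is confined to nuclei, which helps in identifying and counting individual labelled cells. A WPRE downstream of the coding sequence enhances transcript stability and expression, and an SV40 polyadenylation signal is annotated after it on the reverse strand.

Two sequencing records differ by a single nucleotide in length and give essentially identical feature maps. The construct is constitutive, with no recombinase sites annotated. The record mentions a retrograde-serotype AAV preparation, and the associated study concerns descending motor cortex pathways, which suggests use in labelling the nuclei of projection neurons.
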