Addgene plasmid #116870: pAAV-CAG-H2B tdTomato
Purpose: Nuclear localized tdTomato
Depositing lab: Loren Looger. Publication: Distinct descending motor cortex pathways and their roles in movement. Economo MN, Viswanathan S, Tasic B, Bas E, Winnubst J, Menon V, Graybuck LT, Nguyen TN, Smith KA, Yao Z, Wang L, Gerfen CR, Chandrashekar J, Zeng H, Looger LL, Svoboda K. Nature. 2018 Nov;563(7729):79-84. doi: 10.1038/s41586-018-0642-9. Epub 2018 Oct 31. PubMed 30382200.
Backbone
  Vector backbone: pAAV
  Vector type: AAV
Growth in bacteria
  Bacterial resistance: Ampicillin, 100 μg/mL
  Growth temperature: 30°C
  Growth strain: NEB Stable
  Copy number: Unknown
Gene/Insert
  Gene/Insert name: H2B tdTomato
Terms and licenses: Academic/Nonprofit Terms; Industry Terms: Not Available to Industry
How to cite: pAAV-CAG-H2B tdTomato was a gift from Loren Looger (Addgene plasmid # 116870 ; http://n2t.net/addgene:116870 ; RRID:Addgene_116870) For viral preps, please replace (Addgene plasmid # 116870) in the above sentence with: (Addgene viral prep # 116870-AAVrg)
