>Addgene plasmid #116870 | pAAV-CAG-H2B tdTomato | depositor partial sequence | sequence record 219836 | H2B tdTomato
ATGCCAGAGCCAGCGAAGTCTGCTCCCGCCCCGAAAAAGGGCTCCAAGAAGGCGGTGACTAAGGCGCAGA
AGAAAGGCGGCAAGAAGCGCAAGCGCAGCCGCAAGGAGAGCTATTCCATCTATGTGTACAAGGTTCTGAA
GCAGGTCCACCCTGACACCGGCATTTCGTCCAAGGCCATGGGCATCATGAATTCGTTTGTGAACGACATT
TTCGAGCGCATCGCAGGTGAGGCTTCCCGCCTGGCGCATTACAACAAGCGCTCGACCATCACCTCCAGGG
AGATCCAGACGGCCGTGCGCCTGCTGCTGCCTGGGGAGTTGGCCAAGCACGCCGTGTCCGAGGGTACTAA
GGCCATCACCAAGTACACCAGCGCTAAGGATCCACCGGTCGCCACCATGGTGAGCAAGGGCGAGGAGGTC
ATCAAAGAGTTCATGCGCTTCAAGGTGCGCATGGAGGGCTCCATGAACGGCCACGAGTTCGAGATCGAGG
GCGAGGGCGAGGGCCGCCCCTACGAGGGCACCCAGACCGCCAAGCTGAAGGTGACCAAGGGCGGCCCCCT
GCCCTTCGCCTGGGACATCCTGTCCCCCCAGTTCATGTACGGCTCCAAGGCGTACGTGAAGCCCCCCGCC
GACATCCCCGATTACAAGAAGCTGTCCTTCCCCGAGGGCTTCAAGTGGGAGCGCGTGATGAACTTCGAGG
ACGGCGGTCTGGTGACCGTGACCCAGGACTCCTCCCTGCAGGACGGCACGCTGATCTACAAGGTGAAGAT
GCGCGGCACCAACTTCCCCCCCGACGGCCCCGTAATGCAGAAGAAGACCATGGGCTGGGAGGCCTCCACC
GAGCGCCTGTACCCCCGCGACGGCGTGCTGAAGGGCGAGATCCACCAGGCCCTGAAGCTGAAGGACGGCG
GCCACTACCTGGTGGAGTTCAAGACCATCTACATGGCCAAGAAGCCCGTGCAACTGCCCGGCTACTACTA
CGTGGACACCAAGCTGGACATCACCTCCCACAACGAGGACTACACCATCGTGGAACAGTACGAGCGCTCC
GAGGGCCGCCACCACCTGTTCCTGGGGCATGGCACCGGCAGCACCGGCAGCGGCAGCTCCGGCACCGCCT
CCTCCGAGGACAACAACATGGCCGTCATCAAAGAGTTCATGCGCTTCAAGGTGCGCATGGAGGGCTCCAT
GAACGGCCACGAGTTCGAGATCGAGGGCGAGGGCGAGGGCCGCCCCTACGAGGGCACCCAGACCGCCAAG
CTGAAGGTGACCAAGGGCGGCCCCCTGCCCTTCGCCTGGGACATCCTGTCCCCCCAGTTCATGTACGGCT
CCAAGGCGTACGTGAAGCACCCCGCCGACATCCCCGATTACAAGAAGCTGTCCTTCCCCGAGGGCTTCAA
GTGGGAGCGCGTGATGAACTTCGAGGACGGCGGTCTGGTGACCGTGACCCAGGACTCCTCCCTGCAGGAC
GGCACGCTGATCTACAAGGTGAAGATGCGCGGCACCAACTTCCCCCCCGACGGCCCCGTAATGCAGAAGA
AGACCATGGGCTGGGAGGCCTCCACCGAGCGCCTGTACCCCCGCGACGGCGTGCTGAAGGGCGAGATCCA
CCAGGCCCTGAAGCTGAAGGACGGCGGCCACTACCTGGTGGAGTTCAAGACCATCTACATGGCCAAGAAG
CCCGTGCAACTGCCCGGCTACTACTACGTGGACACCAAGCTGGACATCACCTCCCACAACGAGGACTACA
CCATCGTGGAACAGTACGAGCGCTCCGAGGGCCGCCACCACCTGTTCCTGTACGGCATGGACGAGCTGTA
CAAGTAATAA
